>Addgene plasmid #248527 | pLenti-gRNA4-3 | addgene full sequence | sequence record 495732 | Addgene NGS Result
GGAAATCATCGTCCTTTCCTTGGCTGCTCGCCTGTGTTGCCACCTGGATTCTGCGCGGGACGTCCTTCTG
CTACGTCCCTTCGGCCCTCAATCCAGCGGACCTTCCTTCCCGCGGCCTGCTGCCGGCTCTGCGGCCTCTT
CCGCGTCTTCGCCTTCGCCCTCAGACGAGTCGGATCTCCCTTTGGGCCGCCTCCCCGCGTCGACTTTAAG
ACCAATGACTTACAAGGCAGCTGTAGATCTTAGCCACTTTTTAAAAGAAAAGGGGGGACTGGAAGGGCTA
ATTCACTCCCAACGAAGACAAGATCTGCTTTTTGCTTGTACTGGGTCTCTCTGGTTAGACCAGATCTGAG
CCTGGGAGCTCTCTGGCTAACTAGGGAACCCACTGCTTAAGCCTCAATAAAGCTTGCCTTGAGTGCTTCA
AGTAGTGTGTGCCCGTCTGTTGTGTGACTCTGGTAACTAGAGATCCCTCAGACCCTTTTAGTCAGTGTGG
AAAATCTCTAGCAGTACGTATAGTAGTTCATGTCATCTTATTATTCAGTATTTATAACTTGCAAAGAAAT
GAATATCAGAGAGTGAGAGGAACTTGTTTATTGCAGCTTATAATGGTTACAAATAAAGCAATAGCATCAC
AAATTTCACAAATAAAGCATTTTTTTCACTGCATTCTAGTTGTGGTTTGTCCAAACTCATCAATGTATCT
TATCATGTCTGGCTCTAGCTATCCCGCCCCTAACTCCGCCCATCCCGCCCCTAACTCCGCCCAGTTCCGC
CCATTCTCCGCCCCATGGCTGACTAATTTTTTTTATTTATGCAGAGGCCGAGGCCGCCTCGGCCTCTGAG
CTATTCCAGAAGTAGTGAGGAGGCTTTTTTGGAGGCCTAGGGACGTACCCAATTCGCCCTATAGTGAGTC
GTATTACGCGCGCTCACTGGCCGTCGTTTTACAACGTCGTGACTGGGAAAACCCTGGCGTTACCCAACTT
AATCGCCTTGCAGCACATCCCCCTTTCGCCAGCTGGCGTAATAGCGAAGAGGCCCGCACCGATCGCCCTT
CCCAACAGTTGCGCAGCCTGAATGGCGAATGGG
[124 nt withheld, positions 1084-1207]
C
[91 nt withheld, positions 1209-1299]
A
[49 nt withheld, positions 1301-1349]
CCTTTGACGTTGGAGTCCACGTTCTTT
[37 nt withheld, positions 1377-1413]
ACCCTATCTCGGTCTATTCTTTTGATTTATAAGGGATTTTGCCGATTTCGGCCTATTGGTTAAAAAATGA
GCTGATTTAACAAAAATTTAACGCGAATTTTAACAAAATATTAACGCTTACAATTTAGGTGGCACTTTTC
GGGGAAATGTGCGCGGAACCCCTATTTGTTTATTTTTCTAAATACATTCAAATATGTATCCGCTCATGAG
ACAATAACCCTGATAAATGCTTCAATAATATTGAAAAAGGAAGAGTATGAGTATTCAACATTTCCGTGTC
GCCCTTATTCCCTTTTTTGCGGCATTTTGCCTTCCTGTTTTTGCTCACCCAGAAACGCTGGTGAAAGTAA
AAGATGCTGAAGATCAGTTGGGTGCACGAGTGGGTTACATCGAACTGGATCTCAACAGCGGTAAGATCCT
TGAGAGTTTTCGCCCCGAAGAACGTTTTCCAATGATGAGCACTTTTAAAGTTCTGCTATGTGGCGCGGTA
TTATCCCGTATTGACGCCGGGCAAGAGCAACTCGGTCGCCGCATACACTATTCTCAGAATGACTTGGTTG
AGTACTCACCAGTCACAGAAAAGCATCTTACGGATGGCATGACAGTAAGAGAATTATGCAGTGCTGCCAT
AACCATGAGTGATAACACTGCGGCCAACTTACTTCTGACAACGATCGGAGGACCGAAGGAGCTAACCGCT
TTTTTGCACAACATGGGGGATCATGTAACTCGCCTTGATCGTTGGGAACCGGAGCTGAATGAAGCCATAC
CAAACGACGAGCGTGACACCACGATGCCTGTAGCAATGGCAACAACGTTGCGCAAACTATTAACTGGCGA
ACTACTTACTCTAGCTTCCCGGCAACAATTAATAGACTGGATGGAGGCGGATAAAGTTGCAGGACCACTT
CTGCGCTCGGCCCTTCCGGCTGGCTGGTTTATTGCTGATAAATCTGGAGCCGGTGAGCGTGGGTCTCGCG
GTATCATTGCAGCACTGGGGCCAGATGGTAAGCCCTCCCGTATCGTAGTTATCTACACGACGGGGAGTCA
GGCAACTATGGATGAACGAAATAGACAGATCGCTGAGATAGGTGCCTCACTGATTAAGCATTGGTAACTG
TCAGACCAAGTTTACTCATATATACTTTAGATTGATTTAAAACTTCATTTTTAATTTAAAAGGATCTAGG
TGAAGATCCTTTTTGATAATCTCATGACCAAAATCCCTTAACGTGAGTTTTCGTTCCACTGAGCGTCAGA
CCCCGTAGAAAAGATCAAAGGATCTTCTTGAGATCCTTTTTTTCTGCGCGTAATCTGCTGCTTGCAAACA
AAAAAACCACCGCTACCAGCGGTGGTTTGTTTGCCGGATCAAGAGCTACCAACTCTTTTTCCGAAGGTAA
CTGGCTTCAGCAGAGCGCAGATACCAAATACTGTTCTTCTAGTGTAGCCGTAGTTAGGCCACCACTTCAA
GAACTCTGTAGCACCGCCTACATACCTCGCTCTGCTAATCCTGTTACCAGTGGCTGCTGCCAGTGGCGAT
AAGTCGTGTCTTACCGGGTTGGACTCAAGACGATAGTTACCGGATAAGGCGCAGCGGTCGGGCTGAACGG
GGGGTTCGTGCACACAGCCCAGCTTGGAGCGAACGACCTACACCGAACTGAGATACCTACAGCGTGAGCT
ATGAGAAAGCGCCACGCTTCCCGAAGGGAGAAAGGCGGACAGGTATCCGGTAAGCGGCAGGGTCGGAACA
GGAGAGCGCACGAGGGAGCTTCCAGGGGGAAACGCCTGGTATCTTTATAGTCCTGTCGGGTTTCGCCACC
TCTGACTTGAGCGTCGATTTTTGTGATGCTCGTCAGGGGGGCGGAGCCTATGGAAAAACGCCAGCAACGC
GGCCTTTTTACGGTTCCTGGCCTTTTGCTGGCCTTTTGCTCACATGTTCTTTCCTGCGTTATCCCCTGAT
TCTGTGGATAACCGTATTACCGCCTTTGAGTGAGCTGATACCGCTCGCCGCAGCCGAACGACCGAGCGCA
GCGAGTCAGTGAGCGAGGAAGCGGAAGAGCGCCCAATACGCAAACCGCCTCTCCCCGCGCGTTGGCCGAT
TCATTAATGCAGCTGGCACGACAGGTTTCCCGACTGGAAAGCGGGCAGTGAGCGCAACGCAATTAATGTG
AGTTAGCTCACTCATTAGGCACCCCAGGCTTTACACTTTATGCTTCCGGCTCGTATGTTGTGTGGAATTG
TGAGCGGATAACAATTTCACACAGGAAACAGCTATGACCATGATTACGCCAAGCGCGCAATTAACCCTCA
CTAAAGGGAACAAAAGCTGGAGCTGCAAGCTTAATGTAGTCTTATGCAATACTCTTGTAGTCTTGCAACA
TGGTAACGATGAGTTAGCAACATGCCTTACAAGGAGAGAAAAAGCACCGTGCATGCCGATTGGTGGAAGT
AAGGTGGTACGATCGTGCCTTATTAGGAAGGCAACAGACGGGTCTGACATGGATTGGACGAACCACTGAA
TTGCCGCATTGCAGAGATATTGTATTTAAGTGCCTAGCTCGATACATAAACGGGTCTCTCTGGTTAGACC
AGATCTGAGCCTGGGAGCTCTCTGGCTAACTAGGGAACCCACTGCTTAAGCCTCAATAAAGCTTGCCTTG
AGTGCTTCAAGTAGTGTGTGCCCGTCTGTTGTGTGACTCTGGTAACTAGAGATCCCTCAGACCCTTTTAG
TCAGTGTGGAAAATCTCTAGCAGTGGCGCCCGAACAGGGACTTGAAAGCGAAAGGGAAACCAGAGGAGCT
CTCTCGACGCAGGACTCGGCTTGCTGAAGCGCGCACGGCAAGAGGCGAGGGGCGGCGACTGGTGAGTACG
CCAAAAATTTTGACTAGCGGAGGCTAGAAGGAGAGAGATGGGTGCGAGAGCGTCAGTATTAAGCGGGGGA
GAATTAGATCGCGATGGGAAAAAATTCGGTTAAGGCCAGGGGGAAAGAAAAAATATAAATTAAAACATAT
AGTATGGGCAAGCAGGGAGCTAGAACGATTCGCAGTTAATCCTGGCCTGTTAGAAACATCAGAAGGCTGT
AGACAAATACTGGGACAGCTACAACCATCCCTTCAGACAGGATCAGAAGAACTTAGATCATTATATAATA
CAGTAGCAACCCTCTATTGTGTGCATCAAAGGATAGAGATAAAAGACACCAAGGAAGCTTTAGACAAGAT
AGAGGAAGAGCAAAACAAAAGTAAGACCACCGCACAGCAAGCGGCCGCTGATCTTCAGACCTGGAGGAGG
AGATATGAGGGACAATTGGAGAAGTGAATTATATAAATATAAAGTAGTAAAAATTGAACCATTAGGAGTA
GCACCCACCAAGGCAAAGAGAAGAGTGGTGCAGAGAGAAAAAAGAGCAGTGGGAATAGGAGCTTTGTTCC
TTGGGTTCTTGGGAGCAGCAGGAAGCACTATGGGCGCAGCGTCAATGACGCTGACGGTACAGGCCAGACA
ATTATTGTCTGGTATAGTGCAGCAGCAGAACAATTTGCTGAGGGCTATTGAGGCGCAACAGCATCTGTTG
CAACTCACAGTCTGGGGCATCAAGCAGCTCCAGGCAAGAATCCTGGCTGTGGAAAGATACCTAAAGGATC
AACAGCTCCTGGGGATTTGGGGTTGCTCTGGAAAACTCATTTGCACCACTGCTGTGCCTTGGAATGCTAG
TTGGAGTAATAAATCTCTGGAACAGATTTGGAATCACACGACCTGGATGGAGTGGGACAGAGAAATTAAC
AATTACACAAGCTTAATACACTCCTTAATTGAAGAATCGCAAAACCAGCAAGAAAAGAATGAACAAGAAT
TATTGGAATTAGATAAATGGGCAAGTTTGTGGAATTGGTTTAACATAACAAATTGGCTGTGGTATATAAA
ATTATTCATAATGATAGTAGGAGGCTTGGTAGGTTTAAGAATAGTTTTTGCTGTACTTTCTATAGTGAAT
AGAGTTAGGCAGGGATATTCACCATTATCGTTTCAGACCCACCTCCCAACCCCGAGGGGACCCAGAGAGG
GCCTATTTCCCATGATTCCTTCATATTTGCATATACGATACAAGGCTGTTAGAGAGATAATTAGAATTAA
TTTGACTGTAAACACAAAGATATTAGTACAAAATACGTGACGTAGAAAGTAATAATTTCTTGGGTAGTTT
GCAGTTTTAAAATTATGTTTTAAAATGGACTATCATATGCTTACCGTAACTTGAAAGTATTTCGATTTCT
TGGCTTTATATATCTTGTGGAAAGGACGAAACACCGCCTTTTGTAGAATCTGCAGGGTTTAAGAGCTATG
CTGGAAACAGCATAGCAAGTTTAAATAAGGCTAGTCCGTTATCAACTTGAAAAAGTGGCACCGAGTCGGT
GCTTTTTTAAGCTTGGCGTAACTAGATCTTGAGACAAATGGCAGTATTCATCCACAATTTTAAAAGAAAA
GGGGGGATTGGGGGGTACAGTGCAGGGGAAAGAATAGTAGACATAATAGCAACAGACATACAAACTAAAG
AATTACAAAAACAAATTACAAAAATTCAAAATTTTCGGGTTTATTACAGGGACAGCAGAGATCCACTTTG
GCGCCGGCTCGAGGGGGCCCGGGTGCAAAGATGGATAAAGTTTTAAACAGAGAGGAATCTTTGCAGCTAA
TGGACCTTCTAGGTCTTGAAAGGAGTGGGAATTGGCTCCGGTGCCCGTCAGTGGGCAGAGCGCACATCGC
CCACAGTCCCCGAGAAGTTGGGGGGAGGGGTCGGCAATTGATCCGGTGCCTAGAGAAGGTGGCGCGGGGT
AAACTGGGAAAGTGATGTCGTGTACTGGCTCCGCCTTTTTCCCGAGGGTGGGGGAGAACCGTATATAAGT
GCAGTAGTCGCCGTGAACGTTCTTTTTCGCAACGGGTTTGCCGCCAGAACACAGGTAAGTGCCGTGTGTG
GTTCCCGCGGGCCTGGCCTCTTTACGGGTTATGGCCCTTGCGTGCCTTGAATTACTTCCACCTGGCTGCA
GTACGTGATTCTTGATCCCGAGCTTCGGGTTGGAAGTGGGTGGGAGAGTTCGAGGCCTTGCGCTTAAGGA
GCCCCTTCGCCTCGTGCTTGAGTTGAGGCCTGGCCTGGGCGCTGGGGCCGCCGCGTGCGAATCTGGTGGC
ACCTTCGCGCCTGTCTCGCTGCTTTCGATAAGTCTCTAGCCATTTAAAATTTTTGATGACCTGCTGCGAC
GCTTTTTTTCTGGCAAGATAGTCTTGTAAATGCGGGCCAAGATCTGCACACTGGTATTTCGGTTTTTGGG
GCCGCGGGCGGCGACGGGGCCCGTGCGTCCCAGCGCACATGTTCGGCGAGGCGGGGCCTGCGAGCGCGGC
CACCGAGAATCGGACGGGGGTAGTCTCAAGCTGGCCGGCCTGCTCTGGTGCCTGGCCTCGCGCCGCCGTG
TATCGCCCCGCCCTGGGCGGCAAGGCTGGCCCGGTCGGCACCAGTTGCGTGAGCGGAAAGATGGCCGCTT
CCCGGCCCTGCTGCAGGGAGCTCAAAATGGAGGACGCGGCGCTCGGGAGAGCGGGCGGGTGAGTCACCCA
CACAAAGGAAAAGGGCCTTTCCGTCCTCAGCCGTCGCTTCATGTGACTCCACGGAGTACCGGGCGCCGTC
CAGGCACCTCGATTAGTTCTCGAGCTTTTGGAGTACGTCGTCTTTAGGTTGGGGGGAGGGGTTTTATGCG
ATGGAGTTTCCCCACACTGAGTGGGTGGAGACTGAAGTTAGGCCAGCTTGGCACTTGATGTAATTCTCCT
TGGAATTTGCCCTTTTTGAGTTTGGATCTTGGTTCATTCTCAAGCCTCAGACAGTGGTTCAAAGTTTTTT
TCTTCCATTTCAGGTGTCGTGACGTACGGCCACCATGACCGAGTACAAGCCCACGGTGCGCCTCGCCACC
CGCGACGACGTCCCCAGGGCCGTACGCACCCTCGCCGCCGCGTTCGCCGACTACCCCGCCACGCGCCACA
CCGTCGATCCGGACCGCCACATCGAGCGGGTCACCGAGCTGCAAGAACTCTTCCTCACGCGCGTCGGGCT
CGACATCGGCAAGGTGTGGGTCGCGGACGACGGCGCCGCCGTGGCGGTCTGGACCACGCCGGAGAGCGTC
GAAGCGGGGGCGGTGTTCGCCGAGATCGGCCCGCGCATGGCCGAGTTGAGCGGTTCCCGGCTGGCCGCGC
AGCAACAGATGGAAGGCCTCCTGGCGCCGCACCGGCCCAAGGAGCCCGCGTGGTTCCTGGCCACCGTCGG
AGTCTCGCCCGACCACCAGGGCAAGGGTCTGGGCAGCGCCGTCGTGCTCCCCGGAGTGGAGGCGGCCGAG
CGCGCCGGGGTGCCCGCCTTCCTGGAGACCTCCGCGCCCCGCAACCTCCCCTTCTACGAGCGGCTCGGCT
TCACCGTCACCGCCGACGTCGAGGTGCCCGAAGGACCGCGCACCTGGTGCATGACCCGCAAGCCCGGTGC
CTGAACGCGTTAAGTCGACAATCAACCTCTGGATTACAAAATTTGTGAAAGATTGACTGGTATTCTTAAC
TATGTTGCTCCTTTTACGCTATGTGGATACGCTGCTTTAATGCCTTTGTATCATGCTATTGCTTCCCGTA
TGGCTTTCATTTTCTCCTCCTTGTATAAATCCTGGTTGCTGTCTCTTTATGAGGAGTTGTGGCCCGTTGT
CAGGCAACGTGGCGTGGTGTGCACTGTGTTTGCTGACGCAACCCCCACTGGTTGGGGCATTGCCACCACC
TGTCAGCTCCTTTCCGGGACTTTCGCTTTCCCCCTCCCTATTGCCACGGCGGAACTCATCGCCGCCTGCC
TTGCCCGCTGCTGGACAGGGGCTCGGCTGTTGGGCACTGACAATTCCGTGGTGTTGTCGG
Features (pLannotate 1.2.2; 29 found; start..end, strand, type, name):
    249..268     +  misc_feature   cPPT/CTS (fragment): central polypurine tract and central termination sequence of HIV-1
    270..503     +  LTR            3' LTR (ΔU3): self-inactivating 3' long terminal repeat (LTR) from HIV-1
    581..702     +  polyA_signal   SV40 poly(A) signal: SV40 polyadenylation signal
    742..877     +  rep_origin     SV40 ori: SV40 origin of replication
    898..916     -  promoter       T7 promoter: promoter for bacteriophage T7 RNA polymerase
    924..1079    +  CDS            lacZα (fragment): LacZα fragment of β-galactosidase; lacZ fragment
   1084..1512    +  rep_origin     f1 ori (sequence partly withheld): f1 bacteriophage origin of replication; arrow indicates direction of (+) strand synthesis
   1565..1669    +  promoter       AmpR promoter: bla
   1670..2530    +  CDS            AmpR: β-lactamase; bla; confers resistance to ampicillin, carbenicillin, and related antibiotics
   2701..3289    +  rep_origin     ori: high-copy-number ColE1/pMB1/pBR322/pUC origin of replication
   3472..3564    +  CDS            lacI (fragment): lac repressor; lacI; The lac repressor binds to the lac operator to inhibit transcription in E. coli. This inhibition can be relieved by adding lactose or isopropyl-β-D-thiogalactopyranoside (IPTG).
   3577..3598    +  protein_bind   CAP binding site: CAP binding activates transcription in the presence of cAMP. E. coli catabolite activator protein
   3613..3643    +  promoter       lac promoter: promoter for the E. coli lac operon
   3651..3667    +  protein_bind   lac operator: The lac repressor binds to the lac operator to inhibit transcription in E. coli. This inhibition can be relieved by adding lactose or isopropyl-β-D-thiogalactopyranoside (IPTG). lac repressor encoded by lacI
   3712..3730    +  promoter       T3 promoter: promoter for bacteriophage T3 RNA polymerase
   3758..3984    +  promoter       RSV promoter: Rous sarcoma virus enhancer/promoter
   3985..4165    +  LTR            5' LTR (truncated): truncated 5' long terminal repeat (LTR) from HIV-1
   4212..4337    +  misc_feature   HIV-1 Ψ: packaging signal of human immunodeficiency virus type 1
   4321..4684    +  CDS            HIV-1 gag (fragment): gag protein from human immunodeficiency virus 1; gag
   4830..5063    +  misc_feature   RRE: The Rev response element (RRE) of HIV-1 allows for Rev-dependent mRNA export from the nucleus to the cytoplasm.
   5440..5466    +  CDS            Rev (fragment): human immunodeficiency virus 1 (HIV-1) Rev protein; rev; enhances nuclear export of unspliced and incompletely spliced viral mRNAs
   5470..5710    +  promoter       U6 promoter: RNA polymerase III promoter for human U6 snRNA
   5758..5825    +  misc_RNA       tracrRNA (fragment): trans-activating CRISPR RNA for the Streptococcus pyogenes CRISPR/Cas9 system
   5881..5998    +  misc_feature   cPPT/CTS: central polypurine tract and central termination sequence of HIV-1
   6064..6130    +  CDS            small t antigen (fragment): SV40 (simian virus 40) small t antigen
   6156..6367    +  promoter       EF-1α core promoter: core promoter for human elongation factor EF-1α
   6368..7306    +  intron         EF-1α intron A: intron upstream of the start codon of human EF-1α
   7328..7927    +  CDS            PuroR (fragment): puromycin N-acetyltransferase; pac from Streptomyces; confers resistance to puromycin
   7943..198     +  misc_feature   WPRE (across the origin): woodchuck hepatitis virus posttranscriptional regulatory element
