[The description below was written by a language model from this plasmid's Addgene catalogue record and pLannotate feature annotations shown in this document.]
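Description:
pLenti-gRNA4-3 is a lentiviral single-guide RNA expression plasmid built on the pLentiGuide-Puro-FE backbone, catalogued as a mammalian expression and CRISPR vector. It belongs to the KaryoCreate toolkit, a CRISPR-based approach for studying chromosome-specific aneuploidy by directing guide RNAs to human centromeric sequences. The record does not spell out which chromosome this guide addresses, nor which Cas9-derived protein it is paired with; none is encoded on this plasmid, so that component must be supplied separately. In bacteria the plasmid is maintained through a high-copy ColE1/pUC-type origin and selected with ampicillin via the bla gene. An f1 origin and remnants of a lac/lacZα cloning region are also present.

The transfer cassette has a third-generation, self-inactivating layout. An RSV promoter drives a truncated HIV-1 5' LTR, followed by the Ψ packaging signal with a gag fragment, the Rev response element for Rev-dependent export of genomic RNA, a cPPT/CTS element, and a ΔU3 3' LTR that leaves the integrated provirus without LTR promoter activity. Within this frame, a human U6 RNA polymerase III promoter transcribes the human-targeting gRNA4-3 spacer, which was inserted by Gibson cloning, fused to a Streptococcus pyogenes Cas9 guide scaffold. The scaffold is annotated only as a partial tracrRNA match, which would be consistent with a modified scaffold, though the record does not explain the "FE" designation. Downstream, the EF-1α promoter with its intron A drives puromycin N-acetyltransferase, allowing selection of transduced cells, and a WPRE enhances transcript expression. An SV40 polyadenylation signal and SV40 origin lie outside the 3' LTR.
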