Addgene plasmid #248527: pLenti-gRNA4-3
Purpose: A CRISPR-based technology to study chromosome-specific aneuploidy by targeting human centromeres
Depositing lab: Teresa Davoli. Depositing organization: NYU Grossman School of Medicine. Publication: KaryoCreate: A CRISPR-based technology to study chromosome-specific aneuploidy by targeting human centromeres. Bosco N, Goldberg A, Zhao X, Mays JC, Cheng P, Johnson AF, Bianchi JJ, Toscani C, Di Tommaso E, Katsnelson L, Annuar D, Mei S, Faitelson RE, Pesselev IY, Mohamed KS, Mermerian A, Camacho-Hernandez EM, Gionco CA, Manikas J, Tseng YS, Sun Z, Fani S, Keegan S, Lippman SM, Fenyo D, Giunta S, Santaguida S, Davoli T. Cell. 2023 Apr 27;186(9):1985-2001.e19. doi: 10.1016/j.cell.2023.03.029. Epub 2023 Apr 18. PubMed 37075754.
Backbone
  Vector backbone: pLentiGuide-Puro-FE
  Vector type: Mammalian Expression, CRISPR
Growth in bacteria
  Bacterial resistance: Ampicillin, 100 μg/mL
  Growth temperature: 30°C
  Growth strain: NEB Stable
  Copy number: High Copy
Gene/Insert
  Gene/Insert name: gRNA4-3
  gRNA/shRNA sequence: CCTTTTGTAGAATCTGCAGG
  Species: H. sapiens (human)
  Promoter: U6
  Cloning method: Gibson Cloning
Terms and licenses: Academic/Nonprofit Terms; Industry Terms: Not Available to Industry
How to cite: pLenti-gRNA4-3 was a gift from Teresa Davoli (Addgene plasmid # 248527 ; http://n2t.net/addgene:248527 ; RRID:Addgene_248527)
